>Addgene plasmid #172341 | pAAV-hSyn-BRIC | addgene full sequence | sequence record 338900 | Addgene Partial NGS Result
GCGTCCCATTCGCCATTCAGGCTGCGCAACTGTTGGGAAGGGCGATCGGTGCGGGCCTCTTCGCTATTAC
GCCAGCTGCGCGCTCGCTCGCTCACTGAGGCCGCCCGGGCAAAGCCCGGGCGTCGGGCGACCTTTGGTCG
CCCGGCCTCAGTGAGCGAGCGAGCGCGCAGAGAGGGAGTGGCCAACTCCATCACTAGGGGTTCCTTGTAG
TTAATGATTAACCCGCCATGCTACTTATCTACGTAGCCATGCTCTAGGAAGATCCAGGGCCCTGCGTATG
AGTGCAAGTGGGTTTTAGGACCAGGATGAGGCGGGGTGGGGGTGCCTACCTGACGACCGGCCCCGACCCA
CTGGACAAGCACCCAACCCCCATTCCCCAAATTGCGCATCCCCTATCAGAGAGGGGGAGGGGAAACAGGA
TGCGGCGAGGCGCGTGCGCACTGCCAGCTTCAGCACCGCGGACAGTGCCTTCGCCCCCGCCTGGCGGCGC
GCGCCACCGCCGCCTCAGCACTGAAGGCGCGCTGACGTCACTCGCCGGTCCCCCGCAAACTCCCCTTCCC
GGCCACCTTGGTCGCGTCCGCGCCGCCGCCGGCCCAGCCGGACCGCACCACGCGAGGCGCGAGATAGGGG
GGCACGGGCGCGACCATCTGCGCTGCGGCGCCGGCGACTCAGCGCTGCCTCAGTCTGCGGTGGGCAGCGG
AGGAGTCGTGTCGTGCCTGAGAGCGCAGTCCAATTCAAGCTGCTAGCAAGGATCCCGCCACCATGGTGAG
CAAGGGCGAGGCAGTGATCAAGGAGTTCATGCGGTTCAAGGTGCACATGGAGGGCTCCATGAACGGCCAC
GAGTTCGAGATCGAGGGCGAGGGCGAGGGCCGCCCCTACGAGGGCACCCAGACCGCCAAGCTGAAGGTGA
CCAAGGGTGGCCCCCTGCCCTTCTCCTGGGACATCCTGTCCCCTCAGTTCATGTACGGCTCCAGGGCCTT
CATCAAGCACCCCGCCGACATCCCCGACTACTATAAGCAGTCCTTCCCCGAGGGCTTCAAGTGGGAGCGC
GTGATGAACTTCGAGGACGGCGGCGCCGTGACCGTGACCCAGGACACCTCCCTGGAGGACGGCACCCTGA
TCTACAAGGTGAAGCTCCGCGGCACCAACTTCCCTCCTGACGGCCCCGTAATGCAGAAGAAGACAATGGG
CTGGGAAGCGTCCACCGAGCGGTTGTACCCCGAGGACGGCGTGCTGAAGGGCGACATTAAGATGGCCCTG
CGCCTGAAGGACGGCGGCCGCTACCTGGCGGACTTCAAGACCATCTACAAGGCCAAGAAGCCCGTGCAGA
TGCCCGGCGCCTACAACGTCGACCGCAAGTTGGACATCACCTCCCACAACGAGGACTACACCGTGGTGGA
ACAGTACGAACGCTCCGAGGGCCGCCATCTTGATACACTCGAAGATTTCGTTGGGGACTGGCGACAGACA
GCCGGCTACAACTTGAGTCAAATCCTTGAACAGGGAGGTGTGTCCAGTTTGTTTCAGAATCTCGGGGTGT
CCGTAACTCCGATCCAAAGGATTGTCCTGAGCGGTGAAAATGGGCTGAAGATCGACATCCATGTCATCAT
CCCGTATGAAGGTCTGAGCGGCGACCAAATGGGCCAGATCGAAAAAATTTTTAAGGTGGTGTACCCTGTG
GATAATCATCATTTTAAGGTGATCCTGCACTATGGCACACTGGTAATCGACGGGGTTACGCCGAACTTGA
TCGACTATTTCGGACGGCCGTATGAAGGCATCGCCGTGTTCGACGGCAAAAAGATCACTGTAACAGGGAC
CCTGATTATGCATGACCAACTGACAGAAGAGCAGATTGCAGAGTTCAAAGAAGCCTTCTCATTATTCGAC
AAGGATGGGGACGGCACCATCACCACAAAGGAACTTGGTACCGTTATGAGGTCGCTTGGACAAAACCCAA
CGGAAGCAGAATTGCAGGATATGATCAATGAAGTCGATGCTGATGGCAATGGAACGATTTACTTTCCTGA
ATTTCTTACTATGATGGCTAGAAAAATGAAGGACACAGACAGCGAAGAGGAAATCCGAGAAGCATTCCGT
GTTTTTGACAAGGATGGGAACGGCTACATCAGCGCTGCTCAACTACGTCACGTCATGACAAACCTTGGGG
AGAAGTTAACAGATGAAGAAGTTGATGAAATGATAAGGGAAGCAGATATCGATGGTGATGGCCAAGTAAA
CTATGAAGAGTTTGTACAAATGATGACAGCAAAGGGGGGCGAGTCCAAGAGGCGCTGGAAGAAAAACTTC
ATTGCCGTCAGCGCTGCCAACCGGTTCAAGAAGATCTCCAGCTCCGGGGCACTGGAGCTCTGGAAAGGCA
ACAAAATTATCGACGAGCGCCTGATCAACCCCGACGGCTCCCTGCTGTTCCGAGTAACCATCAACGGAGT
GACCGGCTGGCGTCTGCATGAACGCATTCTGGCGTAAAAGCTTATCGATAATCAACCTCTGGATTACAAA
ATTTGTGAAAGATTGACTGGTATTCTTAACTATGTTGCTCCTTTTACGCTATGTGGATACGCTGCTTTAA
TGCCTTTGTATCATGCTATTGCTTCCCGTATGGCTTTCATTTTCTCCTCCTTGTATAAATCCTGGTTGCT
GTCTCTTTATGAGGAGTTGTGGCCCGTTGTCAGGCAACGTGGCGTGGTGTGCACTGTGTTTGCTGACGCA
ACCCCCACTGGTTGGGGCATTGCCACCACCTGTCAGCTCCTTTCCGGGACTTTCGCTTTCCCCCTCCCTA
TTGCCACGGCGGAACTCATCGCCGCCTGCCTTGCCCGCTGCTGGACAGGGGCTCGGCTGTTGGGCACTGA
CAATTCCGTGGTGTTGTCGGGGAAATCATCGTCCTTTCCTTGGCTGCTCGCCTGTGTTGCCACCTGGATT
CTGCGCGGGACGTCCTTCTGCTACGTCCCTTCGGCCCTCAATCCAGCGGACCTTCCTTCCCGCGGCCTGC
TGCCGGCTCTGCGGCCTCTTCCGCGTCTTCGCCTTCGCCCTCAGACGAGTCGGATCTCCCTTTGGGCCGC
CTCCCCGCATCGATACCGTCGACCTCGACCCGGGCGGCCGCTTCGAGCAGACATGATAAGATACATTGAT
GAGTTTGGACAAACCACAACTAGAATGCAGTGAAAAAAATGCTTTATTTGTGAAATTTGTGATGCTATTG
CTTTATTTGTAACCATTATAAGCTGCAATAAACAAGTTAACAACAACAATTGCATTCATTTTATGTTTCA
GGTTCAGGGGGAGATGTGGGAGGTTTTTTAAAGCAAGTAAAACCTCTACAAATGTGGTAAAATCGATAAG
GATCTTCCTAGAGCATGGCTACGTAGATAAGTAGCATGGCGGGTTAATCATTAACTACAAGGAACCCCTA
GTGATGGAGTTGGCCACTCCCTCTCTGCGCGCTCGCTCGCTCACTGAGGCCGGGCGACCAAAGGTCGCCC
GACGCCCGGGCTTTGCCCGGGCGGCCTCAGTGAGCGAGCGAGCGCGCAGCTGCATTAATGAATCGGCCAA
CGCGCGGGGAGAGGCGGTTTGCGTATTGGGCGCTCTTCCGCTTCCTCGCTCACTGACTCGCTGCGCTCGG
TCGTTCGGCTGCGGCGAGCGGTATCAGCTCACTCAAAGGCGGTAATACGGTTATCCACAGAATCAGGGGA
TAACGCAGGAAAGAACATGTGAGCAAAAGGCCAGCAAAAGGCCAGGAACCGTAAAAAGGCCGCGTTGCTG
GCGTTTTTCCATAGGCTCCGCCCCCCTGACGAGCATCACAAAAATCGACGCTCAAGTCAGAGGTGGCGAA
ACCCGACAGGACTATAAAGATACCAGGCGTTTCCCCCTGGAAGCTCCCTCGTGCGCTCTCCTGTTCCGAC
CCTGCCGCTTACCGGATACCTGTCCGCCTTTCTCCCTTCGGGAAGCGTGGCGCTTTCTCATAGCTCACGC
TGTAGGTATCTCAGTTCGGTGTAGGTCGTTCGCTCCAAGCTGGGCTGTGTGCACGAACCCCCCGTTCAGC
CCGACCGCTGCGCCTTATCCGGTAACTATCGTCTTGAGTCCAACCCGGTAAGACACGACTTATCGCCACT
GGCAGCAGCCACTGGTAACAGGATTAGCAGAGCGAGGTATGTAGGCGGTGCTACAGAGTTCTTGAAGTGG
TGGCCTAACTACGGCTACACTAGAAGAACAGTATTTGGTATCTGCGCTCTGCTGAAGCCAGTTACCTTCG
GAAAAAGAGTTGGTAGCTCTTGATCCGGCAAACAAACCACCGCTGGTAGCGGTGGTTTTTTTGTTTGCAA
GCAGCAGATTACGCGCAGAAAAAAAGGATCTCAAGAAGATCCTTTGATCTTTTCTACGGGGTCTGACGCT
CAGTGGAACGAAAACTCACGTTAAGGGATTTTGGTCATGAGATTATCAAAAAGGATCTTCACCTAGATCC
TTTTAAATTAAAAATGAAGTTTTAAATCAATCTAAAGTATATATGAGTAAACTTGGTCTGACAGTTACCA
ATGCTTAATCAGTGAGGCACCTATCTCAGCGATCTGTCTATTTCGTTCATCCATAGTTGCCTGACTCCCC
GTCGTGTAGATAACTACGATACGGGAGGGCTTACCATCTGGCCCCAGTGCTGCAATGATACCGCGAGACC
CACGCTCACCGGCTCCAGATTTATCAGCAATAAACCAGCCAGCCGGAAGGGCCGAGCGCAGAAGTGGTCC
TGCAACTTTATCCGCCTCCATCCAGTCTATTAATTGTTGCCGGGAAGCTAGAGTAAGTAGTTCGCCAGTT
AATAGTTTGCGCAACGTTGTTGCCATTGCTACAGGCATCGTGGTGTCACGCTCGTCGTTTGGTATGGCTT
CATTCAGCTCCGGTTCCCAACGATCAAGGCGAGTTACATGATCCCCCATGTTGTGCAAAAAAGCGGTTAG
CTCCTTCGGTCCTCCGATCGTTGTCAGAAGTAAGTTGGCCGCAGTGTTATCACTCATGGTTATGGCAGCA
CTGCATAATTCTCTTACTGTCATGCCATCCGTAAGATGCTTTTCTGTGACTGGTGAGTACTCAACCAAGT
CATTCTGAGAATAGTGTATGCGGCGACCGAGTTGCTCTTGCCCGGCGTCAATACGGGATAATACCGCGCC
ACATAGCAGAACTTTAAAAGTGCTCATCATTGGAAAACGTTCTTCGGGGCGAAAACTCTCAAGGATCTTA
CCGCTGTTGAGATCCAGTTCGATGTAACCCACTCGTGCACCCAACTGATCTTCAGCATCTTTTACTTTCA
CCAGCGTTTCTGGGTGAGCAAAAACAGGAAGGCAAAATGCCGCAAAAAAGGGAATAAGGGCGACACGGAA
ATGTTGAATACTCATACTCTTCCTTTTTCAATATTATTGAAGCATTTATCAGGGTTATTGTCTCATGAGC
GGATACATATTTGAATGTATTTAGAAAAATAAACAAATAGGGGTTCCGCGCACATTTCCCCGAAAAGTGC
CACCTAAATTGTAAGCGTTAATATTTTGTTAAAATTCGCGTTAAATTTTTGTTAAATCAGCTCATTTTTT
AACCAATAGGCCGAAATCGGCAAAATCCCTTATAAATCAAAAGAATAGACCGAGATAGGGT
[37 nt withheld, positions 5662-5698]
AAAGAACGTGGACTCCAACGTCAAAGG
[49 nt withheld, positions 5726-5774]
T
[91 nt withheld, positions 5776-5866]
G
[120 nt withheld, positions 5868-5987]
Features (pLannotate 1.2.2; 18 found; start..end, strand, type, name):
      9..78      -  CDS            lacZα (fragment): LacZα fragment of β-galactosidase; lacZ fragment
     73..205     -  repeat_region  AAV2 ITR (fragment): inverted terminal repeat of adeno-associated virus serotype 2 inverted
    281..728     +  promoter       hSyn promoter: human synapsin I promoter; confers neuron-specific expression (Kügler et al., 2003)
    763..1427    +  CDS            mScarlet-I (fragment): bright monomeric red fluorescent protein evolved from a synthetic template (Bindels et al., 2016) matures faster than mScarlet
   1435..1824    +  CDS            Nluc (fragment): NanoLuc® luciferase human codon-optimized
   1828..2274    +  CDS            CALMA_HALRO: Experimental evidence at protein level: Swiss-Prot protein existence level 1. Calmodulin mediates the control of a large number of enzymes, ion channels and other proteins by Ca(2+). Among the enzymes to be stimulated by the calmodulin-Ca(2+) complex are a number of protein kinases and phosphatases. From Halocynthia roretzi (Sea squirt) (Cynthia roretzi).
   2287..2364    +  CDS            MYLK2 (fragment): MYLK2_HUMAN - Experimental evidence at protein level: Swiss-Prot protein existence level 1. Implicated in the level of global muscle contraction and cardiac function. Phosphorylates a specific serine in the N-terminus of a myosin light chain. From Homo sapiens (Human).
   2371..2487    +  CDS            Nluc (fragment): NanoLuc® luciferase human codon-optimized
   2500..3088    +  misc_feature   WPRE: woodchuck hepatitis virus posttranscriptional regulatory element
   3089..3108    +  misc_feature   MCS (fragment): pBluescript multiple cloning site
   3137..3258    -  polyA_signal   SV40 poly(A) signal: SV40 polyadenylation signal
   3281..3349    -  CDS            large T antigen (fragment): large T antigen from SV40 (simian virus 40)
   3420..3553    +  repeat_region  AAV2 ITR: inverted terminal repeat of adeno-associated virus serotype 2 inverted
   3547..3603    -  CDS            lacI (fragment): lac repressor; lacI; The lac repressor binds to the lac operator to inhibit transcription in E. coli. This inhibition can be relieved by adding lactose or isopropyl-β-D-thiogalactopyranoside (IPTG).
   3786..4374    -  rep_origin     ori: high-copy-number ColE1/pMB1/pBR322/pUC origin of replication
   4545..5405    -  CDS            AmpR: β-lactamase; bla; confers resistance to ampicillin, carbenicillin, and related antibiotics
   5406..5510    -  promoter       AmpR promoter: bla
   5563..4       -  rep_origin     f1 ori (across the origin) (sequence partly withheld): f1 bacteriophage origin of replication; arrow indicates direction of (+) strand synthesis
