[The description below was written by a language model from this plasmid's Addgene catalogue record and pLannotate feature annotations shown in this document.]
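Description:
pAAV-hSyn-BRIC is an adeno-associated virus transfer plasmid built on the pAAV-hSyn backbone for delivering BRIC, a synthetic Bioluminescent Red Indicator for Calcium, to neurons. It is maintained in E. coli through a high-copy ColE1/pUC-type origin and selected with ampicillin via the β-lactamase gene and its own promoter. An f1 phage origin is also present. The annotated sequence, about 6 kb and described as a partial NGS result, shows two AAV2 inverted terminal repeats flanking the expression cassette. These repeats are the cis elements needed for replication and packaging of the intervening DNA into recombinant AAV particles when rep, cap and helper functions are supplied in trans. Short lacZα, lacI and SV40 large T antigen matches appear to be backbone remnants rather than functional genes.

Between the ITRs, the human synapsin I promoter drives neuron-specific expression of a single fusion reading frame. According to the feature table, this begins with an mScarlet-I-derived red fluorescent protein, followed by a large NanoLuc luciferase fragment, a calmodulin domain, a short peptide matching myosin light chain kinase (a calmodulin-binding sequence of the type used in many calcium sensors), and then the remaining NanoLuc fragment. This layout suggests a design in which calcium-dependent binding of calmodulin to the peptide modulates the activity of the interrupted luciferase, with the attached red protein presumably shifting emission to red by resonance energy transfer, although the record does not spell out the mechanism. A WPRE downstream of the coding sequence enhances transcript stability and expression, and an SV40 polyadenylation signal is annotated after it. The associated publication indicates use in bioluminescent imaging of neuronal activity in mice.
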