Addgene plasmid #172341: pAAV-hSyn-BRIC
Purpose: AAV transfer plasmid for BRIC (Bioluminescent Red Indicator for Calcium)
Depositing lab: Huiwang Ai. Depositing organization: University of Virginia. Publication: A luciferase prosubstrate and a red bioluminescent calcium indicator for imaging neuronal activity in mice. Tian X, Zhang Y, Li X, Xiong Y, Wu T, Ai HW. Nat Commun. 2022 Jul 8;13(1):3967. doi: 10.1038/s41467-022-31673-x. PubMed 35803917.
Backbone
  Vector backbone: pAAV-hSyn
  Vector type: AAV
Growth in bacteria
  Bacterial resistance: Ampicillin, 100 μg/mL
  Growth temperature: 37°C
  Growth strain: NEB Stable
  Copy number: Unknown
Gene/Insert
  Gene/Insert name: BRIC
  Species: Synthetic
  Promoter: hSyn promoter
  Cloning method: Gibson Cloning
  Sequencing primers: 5′ ttcccggccaccttggtc
Terms and licenses: Academic/Nonprofit Terms; Industry Terms: Not Available to Industry
Depositor comments: Please visit https://www.biorxiv.org/content/10.1101/2021.12.06.471018v1 for bioRxiv preprint.
How to cite: pAAV-hSyn-BRIC was a gift from Huiwang Ai (Addgene plasmid # 172341 ; http://n2t.net/addgene:172341 ; RRID:Addgene_172341)
